Addgene plasmid #55243: EBFP2-H2B-6
Purpose: Localization: Nucleus/Histones, Excitation: 383, Emission: 448
Depositing lab: Michael Davidson. Depositing organization: Florida State University, Tallahassee.
Backbone
  Vector backbone: EBFP2
  Backbone size w/o insert (bp): 4750
  Vector type: Mammalian Expression
  Selectable markers: Neomycin (select with G418)
Growth in bacteria
  Bacterial resistance: Kanamycin, 50 μg/mL
  Growth temperature: 37°C
  Growth strain: DH5alpha
  Copy number: High Copy
Gene/Insert
  Gene/Insert name: H2B (alt names: Human Histone H2B; NM_021058.3)
  Species: H. sapiens (human)
  Mutation: D26G and V119I in H2B
  Entrez Gene: H2BC11 (a.k.a. H2B/r, H2BFR, H2BJ, HIST1H2BJ)
  Promoter: CMV
  Tag / fusion protein: EBFP2 (C terminal on backbone)
  Cloning method: Unknown
  Sequencing primers: 5′ CMV-F; 3′ SV40pA-R
Terms and licenses: Academic/Nonprofit Terms; Industry Terms
Depositor comments: . Excitation = 383; Emission = 448
How to cite: EBFP2-H2B-6 was a gift from Michael Davidson (Addgene plasmid # 55243 ; http://n2t.net/addgene:55243 ; RRID:Addgene_55243)
