[The description below was written by a language model from this plasmid's Addgene catalogue record and pLannotate feature annotations shown in this document.]
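Description:
EBFP2-H2B-6 is a mammalian expression plasmid that produces human histone H2B fused to the blue fluorescent protein EBFP2, serving as a marker for the nucleus and chromatin. It is built on an EBFP2 N1-style backbone. The sequenced plasmid is 5,106 nt, and the catalogue gives 4,750 bp for the backbone without insert. A high-copy ColE1/pUC-type origin supports propagation in E. coli, and an f1 origin is also present. A single NeoR/KanR gene (Tn5 aminoglycoside phosphotransferase) does double duty for selection. A bacterial promoter drives it to give kanamycin resistance in bacteria, and the SV40 enhancer/early promoter drives it to give G418 resistance in mammalian cells, with termination at an HSV TK polyadenylation signal. The short ble, bGH poly(A) and SV40 large T antigen fragments in the automated annotation are partial matches, probably to backbone remnants, and not functional elements.

The expression cassette begins with the human CMV immediate-early enhancer and promoter, followed by a remnant of the multiple cloning site. Next comes the H2B coding sequence (HIST1H2BJ/H2BC11), then a short linker and the mammalian codon-optimized EBFP2 coding sequence, placing the fluorescent protein at the C terminus of the histone. An SV40 polyadenylation signal ends the transcript. The record notes two substitutions in H2B, D26G and V119I. Because H2B is incorporated into nucleosomes, the fusion labels chromatin. Such fusions are typically used to view nuclei and chromosomes in transfected cells by fluorescence microscopy, often alongside green or red markers. The listed excitation and emission peaks are 383 nm and 448 nm. The cloning method is not stated in the record.
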