Features (pLannotate 1.2.2; 15 found; start..end, strand, type, name):
     68..371     +  enhancer       CMV enhancer: human cytomegalovirus immediate early enhancer
    372..575     +  promoter       CMV promoter: human cytomegalovirus (CMV) immediate early promoter
    598..659     +  misc_feature   MCS (fragment): multiple cloning site
    664..1041    +  CDS            H2B: human histone H2B; HIST1H2BJ
   1060..1779    +  CDS            EBFP2: enhanced blue variant of GFP (Ai et al., 2007) mammalian codon-optimized
   1795..1878    +  CDS            large T antigen (fragment): large T antigen from SV40 (simian virus 40)
   1901..2022    +  polyA_signal   SV40 poly(A) signal: SV40 polyadenylation signal
   2056..2484    -  rep_origin     f1 ori (sequence partly withheld): f1 bacteriophage origin of replication; arrow indicates direction of (+) strand synthesis
   2511..2615    +  promoter       AmpR promoter: bla
   2617..2974    +  promoter       SV40 promoter: SV40 enhancer and early promoter
   3009..3803    +  CDS            NeoR/KanR: aminoglycoside phosphotransferase from Tn5; aph(3')-II (or nptII); confers resistance to neomycin, kanamycin, and G418 (Geneticin®)
   3824..3976    +  CDS            ble (fragment): BLE_KLEPN - Experimental evidence at protein level: Swiss-Prot protein existence level 1. Binding protein with a strong affinity to the bleomycin family of antibiotics. Binds to CL990; an antimitotic-antibiotic compound. From Klebsiella pneumoniae.
   4035..4082    +  polyA_signal   HSV TK poly(A) signal: herpes simplex virus thymidine kinase polyadenylation signal (Cole and Stacy, 1985)
   4173..4189    -  polyA_signal   bGH poly(A) signal (fragment): bovine growth hormone polyadenylation signal
   4411..4999    +  rep_origin     ori: high-copy-number ColE1/pMB1/pBR322/pUC origin of replication
>Addgene plasmid #55243 | EBFP2-H2B-6 | addgene full sequence | sequence record 159436 | Addgene next-generation full plasmid sequencing result
CATGCATTAGTTATTAATAGTAATCAATTACGGGGTCATTAGTTCATAGCCCATATATGGAGTTCCGCGT
TACATAACTTACGGTAAATGGCCCGCCTGGCTGACCGCCCAACGACCCCCGCCCATTGACGTCAATAATG
ACGTATGTTCCCATAGTAACGCCAATAGGGACTTTCCATTGACGTCAATGGGTGGAGTATTTACGGTAAA
CTGCCCACTTGGCAGTACATCAAGTGTATCATATGCCAAGTACGCCCCCTATTGACGTCAATGACGGTAA
ATGGCCCGCCTGGCATTATGCCCAGTACATGACCTTATGGGACTTTCCTACTTGGCAGTACATCTACGTA
TTAGTCATCGCTATTACCATGGTGATGCGGTTTTGGCAGTACATCAATGGGCGTGGATAGCGGTTTGACT
CACGGGGATTTCCAAGTCTCCACCCCATTGACGTCAATGGGAGTTTGTTTTGGCACCAAAATCAACGGGA
CTTTCCAAAATGTCGTAACAACTCCGCCCCATTGACGCAAATGGGCGGTAGGCGTGTACGGTGGGAGGTC
TATATAAGCAGAGCTGGTTTAGTGAACCGTCAGATCCGCTAGCGCTACCGGACTCAGATCTCGAGCTCAA
GCTTCGAATTCTGCAGTCGACGGTACCGCCACCATGCCAGAGCCAGCGAAGTCTGCTCCCGCCCCGAAAA
AGGGCTCCAAGAAGGCGGTGACTAAGGCGCAGAAGAAAGGCGGCAAGAAGCGCAAGCGCAGCCGCAAGGA
GAGCTATTCCATCTATGTGTACAAGGTTCTGAAGCAGGTCCACCCTGACACCGGCATTTCGTCCAAGGCC
ATGGGCATCATGAATTCGTTTGTGAACGACATTTTCGAGCGCATCGCAGGTGAGGCTTCCCGCCTGGCGC
ATTACAACAAGCGCTCGACCATCACCTCCAGGGAGATCCAGACGGCCGTGCGCCTGCTGCTGCCTGGGGA
GTTGGCCAAGCACGCCGTGTCCGAGGGTACTAAGGCCATCACCAAGTACACCAGCGCTAAGGATCCACCG
GTCGCCACCATGGTGAGCAAGGGCGAGGAGCTGTTCACCGGGGTGGTGCCCATCCTGGTCGAGCTGGACG
GCGACGTAAACGGCCACAAGTTCAGCGTGAGGGGCGAGGGCGAGGGCGATGCCACCAACGGCAAGCTGAC
CCTGAAGTTCATCTGCACCACCGGCAAGCTGCCCGTGCCCTGGCCCACCCTCGTGACCACCCTGAGCCAC
GGCGTGCAGTGCTTCGCCCGCTACCCCGACCACATGAAGCAGCACGACTTCTTCAAGTCCGCCATGCCCG
AAGGCTACGTCCAGGAGCGCACCATCTTCTTCAAGGACGACGGCACCTACAAGACCCGCGCCGAGGTGAA
GTTCGAGGGCGACACCCTGGTGAACCGCATCGAGCTGAAGGGCGTCGACTTCAAGGAGGACGGCAACATC
CTGGGGCACAAGCTGGAGTACAACTTCAACAGCCACAACATCTATATCATGGCCGTCAAGCAGAAGAACG
GCATCAAGGTGAACTTCAAGATCCGCCACAACGTGGAGGACGGCAGCGTGCAGCTCGCCGACCACTACCA
GCAGAACACCCCCATCGGCGACGGCCCCGTGCTGCTGCCCGACAGCCACTACCTGAGCACCCAGTCCGTG
CTGAGCAAAGACCCCAACGAGAAGCGCGATCACATGGTCCTGCTGGAGTTCCGCACCGCCGCCGGGATCA
CTCTCGGCATGGACGAGCTGTACAAGTAAGCGGCCGCGACTCTAGATCATAATCAGCCATACCACATTTG
TAGAGGTTTTACTTGCTTTAAAAAACCTCCCACACCTCCCCCTGAACCTGAAACATAAAATGAATGCAAT
TGTTGTTGTTAACTTGTTTATTGCAGCTTATAATGGTTACAAATAAAGCAATAGCATCACAAATTTCACA
AATAAAGCATTTTTTTCACTGCATTCTAGTTGTGGTTTGTCCAAACTCATCAATGTATCTTAAGGCGTAA
ATTGTAAGCGTTAATATTTTGTTAAAATTCGCGTTAAATTTTTGTTAAATCAGCTCATTTTTTAACCAAT
AGGCCGAAATCGGCAAAATCCCTTATAAATCAAAAGAATAGACCGAGATAGGGT
[37 nt withheld, positions 2155-2191]
AAAGAACGTGGACTCCAACGTCAAAGG
[49 nt withheld, positions 2219-2267]
T
[91 nt withheld, positions 2269-2359]
G
[124 nt withheld, positions 2361-2484]
CAGGTGGCACTTTTCGGGGAAATGTGCGCGGAACCCCTATTTGTTTATTTTTCTAAATACATTCAAATAT
GTATCCGCTCATGAGACAATAACCCTGATAAATGCTTCAATAATATTGAAAAAGGAAGAGTCCTGAGGCG
GAAAGAACCAGCTGTGGAATGTGTGTCAGTTAGGGTGTGGAAAGTCCCCAGGCTCCCCAGCAGGCAGAAG
TATGCAAAGCATGCATCTCAATTAGTCAGCAACCAGGTGTGGAAAGTCCCCAGGCTCCCCAGCAGGCAGA
AGTATGCAAAGCATGCATCTCAATTAGTCAGCAACCATAGTCCCGCCCCTAACTCCGCCCATCCCGCCCC
TAACTCCGCCCAGTTCCGCCCATTCTCCGCCCCATGGCTGACTAATTTTTTTTATTTATGCAGAGGCCGA
GGCCGCCTCGGCCTCTGAGCTATTCCAGAAGTAGTGAGGAGGCTTTTTTGGAGGCCTAGGCTTTTGCAAA
GATCGATCAAGAGACAGGATGAGGATCGTTTCGCATGATTGAACAAGATGGATTGCACGCAGGTTCTCCG
GCCGCTTGGGTGGAGAGGCTATTCGGCTATGACTGGGCACAACAGACAATCGGCTGCTCTGATGCCGCCG
TGTTCCGGCTGTCAGCGCAGGGGCGCCCGGTTCTTTTTGTCAAGACCGACCTGTCCGGTGCCCTGAATGA
ACTGCAAGACGAGGCAGCGCGGCTATCGTGGCTGGCCACGACGGGCGTTCCTTGCGCAGCTGTGCTCGAC
GTTGTCACTGAAGCGGGAAGGGACTGGCTGCTATTGGGCGAAGTGCCGGGGCAGGATCTCCTGTCATCTC
ACCTTGCTCCTGCCGAGAAAGTATCCATCATGGCTGATGCAATGCGGCGGCTGCATACGCTTGATCCGGC
TACCTGCCCATTCGACCACCAAGCGAAACATCGCATCGAGCGAGCACGTACTCGGATGGAAGCCGGTCTT
GTCGATCAGGATGATCTGGACGAAGAGCATCAGGGGCTCGCGCCAGCCGAACTGTTCGCCAGGCTCAAGG
CGAGCATGCCCGACGGCGAGGATCTCGTCGTGACCCATGGCGATGCCTGCTTGCCGAATATCATGGTGGA
AAATGGCCGCTTTTCTGGATTCATCGACTGTGGCCGGCTGGGTGTGGCGGACCGCTATCAGGACATAGCG
TTGGCTACCCGTGATATTGCTGAAGAGCTTGGCGGCGAATGGGCTGACCGCTTCCTCGTGCTTTACGGTA
TCGCCGCTCCCGATTCGCAGCGCATCGCCTTCTATCGCCTTCTTGACGAGTTCTTCTGAGCGGGACTCTG
GGGTTCGAAATGACCGACCAAGCGACGCCCAACCTGCCATCACGAGATTTCGATTCCACCGCCGCCTTCT
ATGAAAGGTTGGGCTTCGGAATCGTTTTCCGGGACGCCGGCTGGATGATCCTCCAGCGCGGGGATCTCAT
GCTGGAGTTCTTCGCCCACCCTAGGGGGAGGCTAACTGAAACACGGAAGGAGACAATACCGGAAGGAACC
CGCGCTATGACGGCAATAAAAAGACAGAATAAAACGCACGGTGTTGGGTCGTTTGTTCATAAACGCGGGG
TTCGGTCCCAGGGCTGGCACTCTGTCGATACCCCACCGAGACCCCATTGGGGCCAATACGCCCGCGTTTC
TTCCTTTTCCCCACCCCACCCCCCAAGTTCGGGTGAAGGCCCAGGGCTCGCAGCCAACGTCGGGGCGGCA
GGCCCTGCCATAGCCTCAGGTTACTCATATATACTTTAGATTGATTTAAAACTTCATTTTTAATTTAAAA
GGATCTAGGTGAAGATCCTTTTTGATAATCTCATGACCAAAATCCCTTAACGTGAGTTTTCGTTCCACTG
AGCGTCAGACCCCGTAGAAAAGATCAAAGGATCTTCTTGAGATCCTTTTTTTCTGCGCGTAATCTGCTGC
TTGCAAACAAAAAAACCACCGCTACCAGCGGTGGTTTGTTTGCCGGATCAAGAGCTACCAACTCTTTTTC
CGAAGGTAACTGGCTTCAGCAGAGCGCAGATACCAAATACTGTTCTTCTAGTGTAGCCGTAGTTAGGCCA
CCACTTCAAGAACTCTGTAGCACCGCCTACATACCTCGCTCTGCTAATCCTGTTACCAGTGGCTGCTGCC
AGTGGCGATAAGTCGTGTCTTACCGGGTTGGACTCAAGACGATAGTTACCGGATAAGGCGCAGCGGTCGG
GCTGAACGGGGGGTTCGTGCACACAGCCCAGCTTGGAGCGAACGACCTACACCGAACTGAGATACCTACA
GCGTGAGCTATGAGAAAGCGCCACGCTTCCCGAAGGGAGAAAGGCGGACAGGTATCCGGTAAGCGGCAGG
GTCGGAACAGGAGAGCGCACGAGGGAGCTTCCAGGGGGAAACGCCTGGTATCTTTATAGTCCTGTCGGGT
TTCGCCACCTCTGACTTGAGCGTCGATTTTTGTGATGCTCGTCAGGGGGGCGGAGCCTATGGAAAAACGC
CAGCAACGCGGCCTTTTTACGGTTCCTGGCCTTTTGCTGGCCTTTTGCTCACATGTTCTTTCCTGCGTTA
TCCCCTGATTCTGTGGATAACCGTATTACCGC
