>Addgene plasmid #55243 | EBFP2-H2B-6 | depositor partial sequence | sequence record 85648 | insert sequence
CGACGTCAGATCCGCTAGCGCTACCGGACTCAGATCTCGAGCTCAAGCTTCGAATTCTGCAGTCGACGGT
ACCGCCACCATGCCAGAGCCAGCGAAGTCTGCTCCCGCCCCGAAAAAGGGCTCCAAGAAGGCGGTGACTA
AGGCGCAGAAGAAAGGCGGCAAGAAGCGCAAGCGCAGCCGCAAGGAGAGCTATTCCATCTATGTGTACAA
GGTTCTGAAGCAGGTCCACCCTGACACCGGCATTTCGTCCAAGGCCATGGGCATCATGAATTCGTTTGTG
AACGACATTTTCGAGCGCATCGCAGGTGAGGCTTCCCGCCTGGCGCATTACAACAAGCGCTCGACCATCA
CCTCCAGGGAGATCCAGACGGCCGTGCGCCTGCTGCTGCCTGGGGAGTTGGCCAAGCACGCCGTGTCCGA
GGGTACTAAGGCCATCACCAAGTACACCAGCGCTAAGGATCCACCGGTCGCCACCATGGTGAGCAAGGGC
GAGGAGCTGTTCACCGGGGTGGTGCCCATCCTGGTCGAGCTGGACGGCGACGTAAACGGCCACAAGTTCA
GCGTGAGGGGCGAGGGCGAGGGCGATGCCACCAACGGCAAGCTGACCCTGAAGTTCATCTGCACCACCGG
CAAGCTGCCCGTGCCCTGGCCCACCCTCGTGACCACCCTGAGCCACGGCGTGCAGTGCTTCGCCCGCTAC
CCCGACCACATGAAGCAGCACGACTTCTTCAAGTCCGCCATGCCCGAAGGCTACGTCCAGGAGCGCACCA
TCTTCTTCAAGGACGACGGCACCTACAAGACCCGCGCCGAGGTGAAGTTCGAGGGCGACACCCTGGTGAA
CCGCATCGAGCTGAAGGGCGTCGACTTCAAGGAGGACGGCAACATCCTGGGGCACAAGCTGGAGTACAAC
TTCAACAGCCACAACATCTATATCATGGCCGTCAAGCAGAAGAACGGCATCAAGGTGAACTTCAAGATCC
GCCACAACGTGGAGGACGGCAGCGTGCAGCTCGCCGACCACTACCAGCAGAACACCCCCATCGGCGACGG
CCCCGTGCTGCTGCCCGACAGCCACTACCTGAGCACCCAGTCCGTGCTGAGCAAAGACCCCAACGAGAAG
CGCGATCACATGGTCCTGCTGGAGTTCCGCACCGCCGCCGGGATCACTCTCGGCATGGACGAGCTGTACA
AGTAAGCGGCCGCGACTCTAGATCATAATCAGCCATACCACATTGAG
