>Addgene plasmid #55243 | EBFP2-H2B-6 | addgene partial sequence | sequence record 104003 | C-ter-GFP 5'-CTCCTCGCCCTTGCTCAC-3'
CTTGGTGATGGCCTTAGTACCCTCGGACACGGCGTGCTTGGCCAACTCCCCAGGCAGCAGCAGGCGCACG
GCCGTCTGGATCTCCCTGGAGGTGATGGTCGAGCGCTTGTTGTAATGCGCCAGGCGGGAAGCCTCACCTG
CGATGCGCTCGAAAATGTCGTTCACAAACGAATTCATGATGCCCATGGCCTTGGACGAAATGCCGGTGTC
AGGGTGGACCTGCTTCAGAACCTTGTACACATAGATGGAATAGCTCTCCTTGCGGCTGCGCTTGCGCTTC
TTGCCGCCTTTCTTCTGCGCCTTAGTCACCGCCTTCTTGGAGCCCTTTTTCGGGGCGGGAGCAGACTTCG
CTGGCTCTGGCATGGTGGCGGTACCGTCGACTGCAGAATTCGAAGCTTGAGCTCGAGATCTGAGTCCGGT
AGCGCTAGCGGATCTGACGGTTCACTAAACCAGCTCTGCTTATATAGACCTCCCACCGTACACGCCTACC
GCCCATTTGCGTCAATGGGGCGGAGTTGTTACGACATTTTGGAAAGTCCCGTTGATTTTGGTGCCAAAAC
AAACTCCCATTGACGTCAATGGGGTGGAGACTTGGAAATCCCCGTGAGTCAAACCGCTATCCACGCCCAT
TGATGTACTGCCAAAACCGCATCACCATGGTAATAGCGATGACTAATACGTAGATGTACTGCCAAGTAGG
AAAGTCCCATAAGGTCATGTACTGGGCATAATGCCAGGCGGGCCATTTACCGTCATTGACGTCAATAGGG
GGCGTACTTGGCATATGATACACTTGATGTACTGCCAAGTGGGCAGTTTACCGTAAATACTCCACCCATT
GACGTCAATGGAAAGTCCCTATTGGCGTTACTATGGGAACATACGTCATTATTGACGTCAATG
